Addgene plasmid #241166: CreER-pA_FRT-acry-venus
Purpose: Middle entry vector for mini-Golden subcloning platform; creER; acry-venus
Depositing lab: Junsu Kang. Depositing organization: University of Wisconsin, Madison. Publication: Advancing knock-in approaches for robust genome editing in zebrafish. Rodriguez-Parks A, Beezley EG, Manna S, Silaban I, Almutawa SI, Cao S, Ahmed H, Guyer M, Baker S, Richards MP, Kang J. Biol Open. 2026 Feb 2:bio.062472. doi: 10.1242/bio.062472. PubMed 41630603.
Backbone
  Vector backbone: pU6a:sgRNA#18
  Vector type: Mini-Golden
Growth in bacteria
  Bacterial resistance: Spectinomycin, 50 μg/mL
  Growth temperature: 37°C
  Growth strain: DH5alpha
  Copy number: Unknown
Gene/Insert
  Gene/Insert name: creER; acry-venus
  Species: Synthetic
  Mutation: TCGC linker
  Cloning method: Restriction Enzyme; 5′ cloning site Unknown (unknown if destroyed); 3′ cloning site Unknown (unknown if destroyed)
Terms and licenses: Academic/Nonprofit Terms; Industry Terms: Not Available to Industry
How to cite: CreER-pA_FRT-acry-venus was a gift from Junsu Kang (Addgene plasmid # 241166 ; http://n2t.net/addgene:241166 ; RRID:Addgene_241166)
