[The description below was written by a language model from this plasmid's Addgene catalogue record and pLannotate feature annotations shown in this document.]
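Description:
CreER-pA_FRT-acry-venus is a 6.5 kb middle entry vector for the mini-Golden subcloning platform, a modular assembly system used to build knock-in donor constructs for genome editing in zebrafish. It is derived from the pU6a:sgRNA#18 backbone and is propagated in E. coli through a high-copy ColE1/pUC-type origin, with selection on spectinomycin provided by an aadA (SmR) aminoglycoside adenylyltransferase gene. Fragments of a class 1 integron Pc promoter, GmR, lacI and lacZα, together with rrnB T1 and T2 terminators, are backbone remnants rather than functional payload.

The insert has two parts. The first is a promoterless Cre recombinase coding sequence joined to ERT2, the mutated human estrogen receptor ligand-binding domain, giving a tamoxifen-inducible CreER fusion. An SV40 polyadenylation signal lies immediately downstream, although it is annotated on the reverse strand. No promoter is annotated upstream of Cre, which fits a module meant to take its expression from a neighbouring assembled element or from the endogenous locus after knock-in. The second part is a reverse-oriented marker cassette flanked by two minimal FRT sites, containing Venus yellow fluorescent protein and a bGH polyadenylation signal. The unannotated stretch of roughly 780 bp upstream of Venus, inside the FRT pair, presumably holds the "acry" element named in the record, most likely an alpha-crystallin lens promoter, though the record does not define it. Such a marker would allow visual screening of carriers, and the FRT sites permit FLP-mediated excision of the marker afterwards. The record also notes a TCGC linker, presumably an assembly overhang, but the cloning sites are not stated.
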