Features (pLannotate 1.2.2; 16 found; start..end, strand, type, name):
     50..1078    +  CDS            cre: RECR_BPP1 - Experimental evidence at protein level: Swiss-Prot protein existence level 1. Catalyzes site-specific recombination between two 34-base- pair LOXP sites. Its role is to maintain the phage genome as a monomeric unit-copy plasmid in the lysogenic state. From Escherichia phage P1 (Bacteriophage P1).
   1091..2026    +  CDS            ERT2: mutated ligand-binding domain of the human estrogen receptor (Feil et al., 1997)
   2040..2057    -  promoter       T7 promoter (fragment): promoter for bacteriophage T7 RNA polymerase
   2062..2196    -  polyA_signal   SV40 poly(A) signal: SV40 polyadenylation signal
   2211..2244    +  protein_bind   FRT (minimal): supports FLP-mediated excision but not integration (Turan and Bode, 2011) FLP recombinase from the Saccharomyces cerevisiae 2μ plasmid
   2251..2458    -  polyA_signal   bGH poly(A) signal: bovine growth hormone polyadenylation signal
   2482..3201    -  CDS            Venus: yellow fluorescent protein (YFP) with fast and efficient maturation (Nagai et al., 2002) mammalian codon-optimized
   3979..4012    +  protein_bind   FRT (minimal): supports FLP-mediated excision but not integration (Turan and Bode, 2011) FLP recombinase from the Saccharomyces cerevisiae 2μ plasmid
   4179..4202    +  promoter       Pc promoter (fragment): intI1 (promoter lies within the coding sequence); class 1 integron promoter
   4378..4434    +  CDS            GmR (fragment): gentamycin acetyltransferase; aacC1; confers resistance to gentamycin
   4441..5232    +  CDS            SmR: aminoglycoside adenylyltransferase (Murphy, 1985); aadA; confers resistance to spectinomycin and streptomycin
   5325..5913    +  rep_origin     ori: high-copy-number ColE1/pMB1/pBR322/pUC origin of replication
   6096..6188    +  CDS            lacI (fragment): lac repressor; lacI; The lac repressor binds to the lac operator to inhibit transcription in E. coli. This inhibition can be relieved by adding lactose or isopropyl-β-D-thiogalactopyranoside (IPTG).
   6243..6270    -  terminator     rrnB T2 terminator: transcription terminator T2 from the E. coli rrnB gene
   6402..6445    +  terminator     rrnB T1 terminator: Escherichia coli rrnB; transcription terminator T1 from the E. coli rrnB gene
   6492..17      -  CDS            lacZα (fragment) (across the origin): LacZα fragment of β-galactosidase; lacZ fragment
>Addgene plasmid #241166 | CreER-pA_FRT-acry-venus | addgene full sequence | sequence record 482044 | Addgene NGS Result
GTAAAACGACGGCCAGTCTTAAGCTCGGGCCCGGTCTCTTCGCGCCACCATGTCCAATTTACTGACCGTA
CACCAAAATTTGCCTGCATTACCGGTCGATGCAACGAGTGATGAGGTTCGCAAGAACCTGATGGACATGT
TCAGGGATCGCCAGGCGTTTTCTGAGCATACCTGGAAAATGCTTCTGTCCGTTTGCCGGTCGTGGGCGGC
ATGGTGCAAGTTGAATAACCGGAAATGGTTTCCCGCAGAACCTGAAGATGTTCGCGATTATCTTCTATAT
CTTCAGGCGCGCGGTCTGGCAGTAAAAACTATCCAGCAACATTTGGGCCAGCTAAACATGCTTCATCGTC
GGTCCGGGCTGCCACGACCAAGTGACAGCAATGCTGTTTCACTGGTTATGCGGCGGATCCGAAAAGAAAA
CGTTGATGCCGGTGAACGTGCAAAACAGGCTCTAGCGTTCGAACGCACTGATTTCGACCAGGTTCGTTCA
CTCATGGAAAATAGCGATCGCTGCCAGGATATACGTAATCTGGCATTTCTGGGGATTGCTTATAACACCC
TGTTACGTATAGCCGAAATTGCCAGGATCAGGGTTAAAGATATCTCACGTACTGACGGTGGGAGAATGTT
AATCCATATTGGCAGAACGAAAACGCTGGTTAGCACCGCAGGTGTAGAGAAGGCACTTAGCCTGGGGGTA
ACTAAACTGGTCGAGCGATGGATTTCCGTCTCTGGTGTAGCTGATGATCCGAATAACTACCTGTTTTGCC
GGGTCAGAAAAAATGGTGTTGCCGCGCCATCTGCCACCAGCCAGCTATCAACTCGCGCCCTGGAAGGGAT
TTTTGAAGCAACTCATCGATTGATTTACGGCGCTAAGGATGACTCTGGTCAGAGATACCTGGCCTGGTCT
GGACACAGTGCCCGTGTCGGAGCCGCGCGAGATATGGCCCGCGCTGGAGTTTCAATACCGGAGATCATGC
AAGCTGGTGGCTGGACCAATGTAAATATTGTCATGAACTATATCCGTAACCTGGATAGTGAAACAGGGGC
AATGGTGCGCCTGCTGGAAGATGGCGATCTCGAGCCATCTGCTGGAGACATGAGAGCTGCCAACCTTTGG
CCAAGCCCGCTCATGATCAAACGCTCTAAGAAGAACAGCCTGGCCTTGTCCCTGACGGCCGACCAGATGG
TCAGTGCCTTGTTGGATGCTGAGCCCCCCATACTCTATTCCGAGTATGATCCTACCAGACCCTTCAGTGA
AGCTTCGATGATGGGCTTACTGACCAACCTGGCAGACAGGGAGCTGGTTCACATGATCAACTGGGCGAAG
AGGGTGCCAGGCTTTGTGGATTTGACCCTCCATGATCAGGTCCACCTTCTAGAATGTGCCTGGCTAGAGA
TCCTGATGATTGGCCTCGTCTGGCGCTCCATGGAGCACCCAGTGAAGCTACTGTTTGCTCCTAACTTGCT
CTTGGACAGGAACCAGGGAAAATGTGTAGAGGGCATGGTGGAGATCTTCGACATGCTGCTGGCTACATCA
TCTCGGTTCCGCATGATGAATCTGCAGGGAGAGGAGTTTGTGTGCCTCAAATCTATTATTTTGCTTAATT
CTGGAGTGTACACATTTCTGTCCAGCACCCTGAAGTCTCTGGAAGAGAAGGACCATATCCACCGAGTCCT
GGACAAGATCACAGACACTTTGATCCACCTGATGGCCAAGGCAGGCCTGACCCTGCAGCAGCAGCACCAG
CGGCTGGCCCAGCTCCTCCTCATCCTCTCCCACATCAGGCACATGAGTAACAAAGGCATGGAGCATCTGT
ACAGCATGAAGTGCAAGAACGTGGTGCCCCTCTATGACCTGCTGCTGGAGGCGGCGGACGCCCACCGCCT
ACATGCGCCCACTAGCCGTGGAGGGGCATCCGTGGAGGAGACGGACCAAAGCCACTTGGCCACTGCGGGC
TCTACTTCATCGCATTCCTTGCAAAAGTATTACATCACGGGGGAGGCAGAGGGTTTCCCTGCCACAGCTT
AATCTAGAACTATAGTGAGTCGTATTACGTAGATCCAGACATGATAAGATACATTGATGAGTTTGGACAA
ACCACAACTAGAATGCAGTGAAAAAAATGCTTTATTTGTGAAATTTGTGATGCTATTGCTTTATTTGTAA
CCATTATAAGCTGCAATAAACAAGTTAACAACAACAATTGGAAGTTCCTATTCTCTAGAAAGTATAGGAA
CTTCGATCTCTCCCCAGCATGCCTGCTATTGTCTTCCCAATCCTCCCCCTTGCTGTCCTGCCCCACCCCA
CCCCCCAGAATAGAATGACACCTACTCAGACAATGCGATGCAATTTCCTCATTTTATTAGGAAAGGACAG
TGGGAGTGGCACCTTCCAGGGTCAAGGAAGGCACGGGGGAGGGGCAAACAACAGATGGCTGGCAACTAGA
AGGCACAGTCGAGGCTGATCAGCGGGCCGCTTTACTTGTACAGCTCGTCCATGCCGAGAGTGATCCCGGC
GGCGGTCACGAACTCCAGCAGGACCATGTGATCGCGCTTCTCGTTGGGGTCTTTGCTCAGGGCGGACTGG
TAGCTCAGGTAGTGGTTGTCGGGCAGCAGCACGGGGCCGTCGCCGATGGGGGTGTTCTGCTGGTAGTGGT
CGGCGAGCTGCACGCCGCCGTCCTCGATGTTGTGGCGGATCTTGAAGTTGGCCTTGATGCCGTTCTTCTG
CTTGTCGGCGGTGATATAGACGTTGTGGCTGTTGTAGTTGTACTCCAGCTTGTGCCCCAGGATGTTGCCG
TCCTCCTTGAAGTCGATGCCCTTCAGCTCGATGCGGTTCACCAGGGTGTCGCCCTCGAACTTCACCTCGG
CGCGGGTCTTGTAGTTGCCGTCGTCCTTGAAGAAGATGGTGCGCTCCTGGACGTAGCCTTCGGGCATGGC
GGACTTGAAGAAGTCGTGCTGCTTCATGTGGTCGGGGTAGCGGGCGAAGCACTGCAGGCCGTAGCCCAGG
GTGGTCACGAGGGTGGGCCAGGGCACGGGCAGCTTGCCGGTGGTGCAGATCAGCTTCAGGGTCAGCTTGC
CGTAGGTGGCATCGCCCTCGCCCTCGCCGGACACGCTGAACTTGTGGCCGTTTACGTCGCCGTCCAGCTC
GACCAGGATGGGCACCACCCCGGTGAACAGCTCCTCGCCCTTGCTCACCATGTTGTCAGACCTGGTAACT
CCTTACTGTAACTTATTGCACCTGATGAACAAAAGATGTGAACTGAACGCAAGTAGGAGGCTAATAGAGG
CTAGTACAGTACAAAGATCCCCAAATGATGTGTGCCGGCCTTAGTGGAGGCAGACCCCTGGTTATATACC
TGTGCTGCAGAAAGAGGGGCTTACAAATGGATCTCTCTGGAATGGCATTATCTCATGGTGGGAACAGTGT
TGTCAGCAGAATCAGCGGGGTGGACTCTGACCTGAGAATGACAGTCTAGCACTGAATGGCTCAGACAATA
CTCTTGTGGCCAACTATCACCGGAAAATAAGTGCCTGCCAAAACAAACCAGACCAGATGAAGCTACATGG
CTGTAGAACGTCAGTATTTAATGTGTTGTGGCCACTTGGTTCACCAGATTTAAGAGCTAATTTTTTTAAA
TATCACAGATAATCAATCGCTTTTTTTTTTCTTGACTGAAAAGCTTAGACTGGAAAATTCTTTGAAAAAG
TTTGCACTACAGAAAATAAATACATAACATCCTGCACTGAATGCACACTATTAATAGAAAAGAGAGCATT
ATTGTAGGAAATGTATTGTATATGTACATTCTGTGCATTTCACAATTTTATGTTGAAAAGCATATAAATC
TGGATTTATTGGATCAAACTATTATAAACATATAATACTGTAAGATAGTCATTACAGTTTGAATAACTAC
ATATGCATAGGCTGAAACTATTTACCAATGCAAGTTTCTCTGAAGATCGTTTATTGCCGAAGTTCCTATT
CTCTAGAAAGTATAGGAACTTCCAATTGCATTCATTTTATGTTTCAGGTTCAGGGGGAGGTGTGGGAGGT
TTTTTAATTCCTCAAGAGACCTCTAGACCAGCCAGGACAGAAATGCCTCGACTTCGCTGCTACCCAAGGT
TGCCGGGTGACGCACACCGTGGAAACGGATGAAGGCACGAACCCAGTGGACATAAGCCTGTTCGGTTCGT
AAGCTGTAATGCAAGTAGCGTATGCGCTCACGCAACTGGTCCAGAACCTTGACCGAACGCAGCGGTGGTA
ACGGCGCAGTGGCGGTTTTCATGGCTTGTTATGACTGTTTTTTTGGGGTACAGTCTATGCCTCGGGCATC
CAAGCAGCAAGCGCGTTACGCCGTGGGTCGATGTTTGATGTTATGGAGCAGCAACGATGTTACGCAGCAG
GGCAGTCGCCCTAAAACAAAGTTAAACATTATGAGGGAAGCGGTGATCGCCGAAGTATCGACTCAACTAT
CAGAGGTAGTTGGCGTCATCGAGCGCCATCTCGAACCGACGTTGCTGGCCGTACATTTGTACGGCTCCGC
AGTGGATGGCGGCCTGAAGCCACACAGTGATATTGATTTGCTGGTTACGGTGACCGTAAGGCTTGATGAA
ACAACGCGGCGAGCTTTGATCAACGACCTTTTGGAAACTTCGGCTTCCCCTGGAGAGAGCGAGATTCTCC
GCGCTGTAGAAGTCACCATTGTTGTGCACGACGACATCATTCCGTGGCGTTATCCAGCTAAGCGCGAACT
GCAATTTGGAGAATGGCAGCGCAATGACATTCTTGCAGGTATCTTCGAGCCAGCCACGATCGACATTGAT
CTGGCTATCTTGCTGACAAAAGCAAGAGAACATAGCGTTGCCTTGGTAGGTCCAGCGGCGGAGGAACTCT
TTGATCCGGTTCCTGAACAGGATCTATTTGAGGCGCTAAATGAAACCTTAACGCTATGGAACTCGCCGCC
CGACTGGGCTGGCGATGAGCGAAATGTAGTGCTTACGTTGTCCCGCATTTGGTACAGCGCAGTAACCGGC
AAAATCGCGCCGAAGGATGTCGCTGCCGACTGGGCAATGGAGCGCCTGCCGGCCCAGTATCAGCCCGTCA
TACTTGAAGCTAGACAGGCTTATCTTGGACAAGAAGAAGATCGCTTGGCCTCGCGCGCAGATCAGTTGGA
AGAATTTGTCCACTACGTGAAAGGCGAGATCACCAAGGTAGTCGGCAAATAACCCTCGAGCCACCCATGA
CCAAAATCCCTTAACGTGAGTTACGCGTCGTTCCACTGAGCGTCAGACCCCGTAGAAAAGATCAAAGGAT
CTTCTTGAGATCCTTTTTTTCTGCGCGTAATCTGCTGCTTGCAAACAAAAAAACCACCGCTACCAGCGGT
GGTTTGTTTGCCGGATCAAGAGCTACCAACTCTTTTTCCGAAGGTAACTGGCTTCAGCAGAGCGCAGATA
CCAAATACTGTTCTTCTAGTGTAGCCGTAGTTAGGCCACCACTTCAAGAACTCTGTAGCACCGCCTACAT
ACCTCGCTCTGCTAATCCTGTTACCAGTGGCTGCTGCCAGTGGCGATAAGTCGTGTCTTACCGGGTTGGA
CTCAAGACGATAGTTACCGGATAAGGCGCAGCGGTCGGGCTGAACGGGGGGTTCGTGCACACAGCCCAGC
TTGGAGCGAACGACCTACACCGAACTGAGATACCTACAGCGTGAGCTATGAGAAAGCGCCACGCTTCCCG
AAGGGAGAAAGGCGGACAGGTATCCGGTAAGCGGCAGGGTCGGAACAGGAGAGCGCACGAGGGAGCTTCC
AGGGGGAAACGCCTGGTATCTTTATAGTCCTGTCGGGTTTCGCCACCTCTGACTTGAGCGTCGATTTTTG
TGATGCTCGTCAGGGGGGCGGAGCCTATGGAAAAACGCCAGCAACGCGGCCTTTTTACGGTTCCTGGCCT
TTTGCTGGCCTTTTGCTCACATGTTCTTTCCTGCGTTATCCCCTGATTCTGTGGATAACCGTATTACCGC
CTTTGAGTGAGCTGATACCGCTCGCCGCAGCCGAACGACCGAGCGCAGCGAGTCAGTGAGCGAGGAAGCG
GAAGAGCGCCCAATACGCAAACCGCCTCTCCCCGCGCGTTGGCCGATTCATTAATGCAGCTGGCACGACA
GGTTTCCCGACTGGAAAGCGGGCAGTGAGCGCAACGCAATTAATACGCGTACCGCTAGCCAGGAAGAGTT
TGTAGAAACGCAAAAAGGCCATCCGTCAGGATGGCCTTCTGCTTAGTTTGATGCCTGGCAGTTTATGGCG
GGCGTCCTGCCCGCCACCCTCCGGGCCGTTGCTTCACAACGTTCAAATCCGCTCCCGGCGGATTTGTCCT
ACTCAGGAGAGCGTTCACCGACAAACAACAGATAAAACGAAAGGCCCAGTCTTCCGACTGAGCCTTTCGT
TTTATTTGATGCCTGGCAGTTCCCTACTCTCGCGTTAACGCTAGCATGGATGTTTTCCCAGTCACGACGT
T
